Addgene plasmid #71385: pPRIME-dsRed-shvgat
Purpose: Expresses dsRed and shRNA against vgat under the control of the CMV promoter in eukaryotic cells
Depositing lab: William Wisden. Depositing organization: Imperial College London. Publication: Wakefulness Is Governed by GABA and Histamine Cotransmission. Yu X, Ye Z, Houston CM, Zecharia AY, Ma Y, Zhang Z, Uygun DS, Parker S, Vyssotski AL, Yustos R, Franks NP, Brickley SG, Wisden W. Neuron. 2015 Jun 17. pii: S0896-6273(15)00516-4. doi: 10.1016/j.neuron.2015.06.003. PubMed 26094607.
Backbone
  Vector backbone: pUC
  Total vector size (bp): 8564
  Vector type: Mammalian Expression, Lentiviral, RNAi
Growth in bacteria
  Bacterial resistance: Ampicillin, 100 μg/mL
  Growth temperature: 37°C
  Growth strain: NEB Stable
  Growth instructions: Plasmid has both Ampicllin and Chloramphenicol resistance, but you only need to grow it in Ampicillin; no need to use Chloramphenicol as well
  Copy number: High Copy
Gene/Insert
  Gene/Insert name: CMV promoter-dsRed-mir30-shvgat
  Species: Synthetic; Discosoma coral
  Insert size (bp): 4000
  Promoter: CMV enhancer/promoter
  Cloning method: Restriction Enzyme; 5′ cloning site XhoI (not destroyed); 3′ cloning site EcoRI (not destroyed)
  Sequencing primers: 5′ ATGGACTCCTCCGAGGACG; 3′ GAAGTGATCTTCCGTCACAGG
Resource information
  A portion of this plasmid was derived from a plasmid made by: this plasmid is modified from the pRIME system. See: Stegmeier, F., Hu, G., Rickles, R.J., Hannon, G.J., and Elledge, S.J. (2005). A lentiviral microRNA-based system for single-copy polymerase II-regulated RNA interference in mammalian cells. Proc. Natl. Acad. Sci. USA 102, 13212–13217 We used The pPRIME-CMV-dsRed-FF3 vector, a gift from Stephen Elledge (Addgene plasmid 11664) to make pPRIME-dsRed-shvgat
Terms and licenses: Academic/Nonprofit Terms; Industry Terms: Not Available to Industry
Depositor comments: this plasmid is modified from the pRIME system. See: Stegmeier, F., Hu, G., Rickles, R.J., Hannon, G.J., and Elledge, S.J. (2005). A lentiviral microRNA-based system for single-copy polymerase II-regulated RNA interference in mammalian cells. Proc. Natl. Acad. Sci. USA 102, 13212–13217 We used The pPRIME-CMV-dsRed-FF3 vector, a gift from Stephen Elledge (Addgene plasmid 11664) to make pPRIME-dsRed-shvgat
How to cite: pPRIME-dsRed-shvgat was a gift from William Wisden (Addgene plasmid # 71385 ; http://n2t.net/addgene:71385 ; RRID:Addgene_71385)
