[The description below was written by a language model from this plasmid's Addgene catalogue record and pLannotate feature annotations shown in this document.]
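Description:
pPRIME-dsRed-shvgat is a lentiviral transfer plasmid for polymerase II-driven RNA interference in mammalian cells, built on a pUC-type backbone and derived from the PRIME microRNA-based shRNA system (specifically from the pPRIME-CMV-dsRed-FF3 vector). It is about 8.6 kb, replicates in E. coli from a high-copy ColE1/pUC origin, and is selected with ampicillin through the bla gene. A chloramphenicol acetyltransferase gene with its own cat promoter also sits within the viral cassette, downstream of the miR-30 region, but the record notes that ampicillin alone is sufficient for selection.

The viral genome is transcribed from a CMV enhancer/promoter fused to a truncated HIV-1 5' LTR, followed by the Ψ packaging signal with a gag fragment, the Rev response element for Rev-dependent nuclear export, and the cPPT/CTS. The payload is a single transcription unit. An internal CMV enhancer/promoter drives DsRed-Express, a rapidly maturing red fluorescent protein. In its 3' untranslated region lies an shRNA against vgat (the vesicular GABA transporter), inserted between XhoI and EcoRI sites and flanked by human miR-30a 5' and 3' sequences. Because the hairpin is embedded in a microRNA context, it is processed by the endogenous miRNA pathway from the same Pol II transcript that encodes the reporter, so red fluorescence marks cells expressing the knockdown RNA. A WPRE enhances transcript expression, and the cassette ends with a nef fragment and a truncated LTR annotated at the 3' end.

The construct is used for vgat knockdown by transfection or lentiviral delivery, and it comes from a study of GABA and histamine cotransmission in wakefulness. The species of the targeted vgat transcript is not stated.
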