Features (pLannotate 1.2.2; 25 found; start..end, strand, type, name):
     31..83      -  misc_feature   bom (fragment): basis of mobility region from pBR322
    238..617     +  enhancer       CMV enhancer: human cytomegalovirus immediate early enhancer
    618..810     +  promoter       CMV promoter (fragment): human cytomegalovirus (CMV) immediate early promoter
    809..976     +  LTR            5' LTR (truncated) (fragment): truncated 5' long terminal repeat (LTR) from HIV-1
   1023..1148    +  misc_feature   HIV-1 Ψ: packaging signal of human immunodeficiency virus type 1
   1132..1468    +  CDS            HIV-1 gag (fragment): gag protein from human immunodeficiency virus 1; gag
   1645..1878    +  misc_feature   RRE: The Rev response element (RRE) of HIV-1 allows for Rev-dependent mRNA export from the nucleus to the cytoplasm.
   2255..2355    +  CDS            Rev (fragment): human immunodeficiency virus 1 (HIV-1) Rev protein; rev; enhances nuclear export of unspliced and incompletely spliced viral mRNAs
   2405..2522    +  misc_feature   cPPT/CTS: central polypurine tract and central termination sequence of HIV-1
   2659..2962    +  enhancer       CMV enhancer: human cytomegalovirus immediate early enhancer
   2963..3166    +  promoter       CMV promoter: human cytomegalovirus (CMV) immediate early promoter
   3212..3889    +  CDS            DsRed-Express: rapidly maturing tetrameric variant of DsRed fluorescent protein (Bevis and Glick, 2002) mammalian codon-optimized
   3939..4032    +  ncRNA          5' miR-30a: sequence upstream of the 71-nt precursor of the human miR-30a microRNA (Zeng et al., 2002) miRNA
   4144..4256    +  ncRNA          3' miR-30a: sequence downstream of the 71-nt precursor of the human miR-30a microRNA (Zeng et al., 2002) miRNA
   4410..4512    +  promoter       cat promoter: promoter of the E. coli cat gene encoding chloramphenicol acetyltransferase
   4513..5172    +  CDS            CmR: chloramphenicol acetyltransferase; cat; confers resistance to chloramphenicol
   5368..5388    -  misc_feature   MCS (fragment): pBluescript multiple cloning site
   5433..5456    +  misc_feature   MCS (fragment): pBluescript multiple cloning site
   5456..6044    +  misc_feature   WPRE: woodchuck hepatitis virus posttranscriptional regulatory element
   6045..6064    +  misc_feature   MCS (fragment): pBluescript multiple cloning site
   6066..6566    +  CDS            nef (fragment): NEF_HV1LA - Experimental evidence at protein level: Swiss-Prot protein existence level 1. Extracellular Nef protein targets CD4(+) T-lymphocytes for apoptosis by interacting with CXCR4 surface receptors. From Human immunodeficiency virus type 1 group M subtype B (isolate Lai) (HIV-1).
   6573..6753    +  LTR            5' LTR (truncated): truncated 5' long terminal repeat (LTR) from HIV-1
   6815..7403    -  rep_origin     ori: high-copy-number ColE1/pMB1/pBR322/pUC origin of replication
   7574..8434    -  CDS            AmpR: β-lactamase; bla; confers resistance to ampicillin, carbenicillin, and related antibiotics
   8435..8539    -  promoter       AmpR promoter: bla
>Addgene plasmid #71385 | pPRIME-dsRed-shvgat | depositor full sequence | sequence record 132437 | pPRIME-dsRed-shvgat sequence 8567 bps
GTCGACGGATCGGGAGATCTCCCGATCCCCTATGGTGCACTCTCAGTACAATCTGCTCTGATGCCGCATA
GTTAAGCCAGTATCTGCTCCCTGCTTGTGTGTTGGAGGTCGCTGAGTAGTGCGCGAGCAAAATTTAAGCT
ACAACAAGGCAAGGCTTGACCGACAATTGCATGAAGAATCTGCTTAGGGTTAGGCGTTTTGCGCTGCTTC
GCGATGTACGGGCCAGATATACGCGTTGACATTGATTATTGACTAGTTATTAATAGTAATCAATTACGGG
GTCATTAGTTCATAGCCCATATATGGAGTTCCGCGTTACATAACTTACGGTAAATGGCCCGCCTGGCTGA
CCGCCCAACGACCCCCGCCCATTGACGTCAATAATGACGTATGTTCCCATAGTAACGCCAATAGGGACTT
TCCATTGACGTCAATGGGTGGAGTATTTACGGTAAACTGCCCACTTGGCAGTACATCAAGTGTATCATAT
GCCAAGTACGCCCCCTATTGACGTCAATGACGGTAAATGGCCCGCCTGGCATTATGCCCAGTACATGACC
TTATGGGACTTTCCTACTTGGCAGTACATCTACGTATTAGTCATCGCTATTACCATGGTGATGCGGTTTT
GGCAGTACATCAATGGGCGTGGATAGCGGTTTGACTCACGGGGATTTCCAAGTCTCCACCCCATTGACGT
CAATGGGAGTTTGTTTTGGCACCAAAATCAACGGGACTTTCCAAAATGTCGTAACAACTCCGCCCCATTG
ACGCAAATGGGCGGTAGGCGTGTACGGTGGGAGGTCTATAGACCAGATCTGAGCCTGGGAGCTCTCTGGC
TAACTAGGGAACCCACTGCTTAAGCCTCAATAAAGCTTGCCTTGAGTGCTTCAAGTAGTGTGTGCCCGTC
TGTTGTGTGACTCTGGTAACTAGAGATCCCTCAGACCCTTTTAGTCAGTGTGGAAAATCTCTAGCAGTGG
CGCCCGAACAGGGACTTGAAAGCGAAAGGGAAACCAGAGGAGCTCTCTCGACGCAGGACTCGGCTTGCTG
AAGCGCGCACGGCAAGAGGCGAGGGGCGGCGACTGGTGAGTACGCCAAAAATTTTGACTAGCGGAGGCTA
GAAGGAGAGAGATGGGTGCGAGAGCGTCAGTATTAAGCGGGGGAGAATTAGATCGCGATGGGAAAAAATT
CGGTTAAGGCCAGGGGGAAAGAAAAAATATAAATAAACATATAGTATGGGCAAGCAGGGAGCTAGAACGA
TTCGCAGTTAATCCTGGCCTGTTAGAAACATCAGAAGGCTGTAGACAAATACTGGGACAGCTACAACCAT
CCCTTCAGACAGGATCAGAAGAACTTAGATCATTATATAATACAGTAGCAACCCTCTATTGTGTGCATCA
AAGGATAGAGATAAAAGACACCAAGGAAGCTTTAGACAAGATAGAGGAAGAGCAAAACAAAAGTAAGACC
ACCGCACAGCAAGCGGCCGGCCGCGCTGATCTTCAGACCTGGAGGAGGAGATATGAGGGACAATTGGAGA
AGTGAATTATATAAATATAAAGTAGTAAAAATTGAACCATTAGGAGTAGCACCCACCAAGGCAAAGAGAA
GAGTGGTGCAGAGAGAAAAAAGAGCAGTGGGAATAGGAGCTTTGTTCCTTGGGTTCTTGGGAGCAGCAGG
AAGCACTATGGGCGCAGCGTCAATGACGCTGACGGTACAGGCCAGACAATTATTGTCTGGTATAGTGCAG
CAGCAGAACAATTTGCTGAGGGCTATTGAGGCGCAACAGCATCTGTTGCAACTCACAGTCTGGGGCATCA
AGCAGCTCCAGGCAAGAATCCTGGCTGTGGAAAGATACCTAAAGGATCAACAGCTCCTGGGGATTTGGGG
TTGCTCTGGAAAACTCATTTGCACCACTGCTGTGCCTTGGAATGCTAGTTGGAGTAATAAATCTCTGGAA
CAGATTTGGAATCACACGACCTGGATGGAGTGGGACAGAGAAATTAACAATTACACAAGCTTAATACACT
CCTTAATTGAAGAATCGCAAAACCAGCAAGAAAAGAATGAACAAGAATTATTGGAATTAGATAAATGGGC
AAGTTTGTGGAATTGGTTTAACATAACAAATTGGCTGTGGTATATAAAATTATTCATAATGATAGTAGGA
GGCTTGGTAGGTTTAAGAATAGTTTTTGCTGTACTTTCTATAGTGAATAGAGTTAGGCAGGGATATTCAC
CATTATCGTTTCAGACCCACCTCCCAACCCCGAGGGGACCCGACAGGCCCGAAGGAATAGAAGAAGAAGG
TGGAGAGAGAGACAGAGACAGATCCATTCGATTAGTGAACGGATCGGCACTGCGTGCGCCAATTCTGCAG
ACAAATGGCAGTATTCATCCACAATTTTAAAAGAAAAGGGGGGATTGGGGGGTACAGTGCAGGGGAAAGA
ATAGTAGACATAATAGCAACAGACATACAAACTAAAGAATTACAAAAACAAATTACAAAAATTCAAAATT
TTCGGGTTTATTACAGGGACAGCAGAGATCCAGTTTGGTTAGTACCGGGCCCGCTCTAGACGTATTACCG
CCATGCATTAGTTATTAATAGTAATCAATTACGGGGTCATTAGTTCATAGCCCATATATGGAGTTCCGCG
TTACATAACTTACGGTAAATGGCCCGCCTGGCTGACCGCCCAACGACCCCCGCCCATTGACGTCAATAAT
GACGTATGTTCCCATAGTAACGCCAATAGGGACTTTCCATTGACGTCAATGGGTGGAGTATTTACGGTAA
ACTGCCCACTTGGCAGTACATCAAGTGTATCATATGCCAAGTACGCCCCCTATTGACGTCAATGACGGTA
AATGGCCCGCCTGGCATTATGCCCAGTACATGACCTTATGGGACTTTCCTACTTGGCAGTACATCTACGT
ATTAGTCATCGCTATTACCATGGTGATGCGGTTTTGGCAGTACATCAATGGGCGTGGATAGCGGTTTGAC
TCACGGGGATTTCCAAGTCTCCACCCCATTGACGTCAATGGGAGTTTGTTTTGGCACCAAAATCAACGGG
ACTTTCCAAAATGTCGTAACAACTCCGCCCCATTGACGCAAATGGGCGGTAGGCGTGTACGGTGGGAGGT
CTATATAAGCAGAGCTGGTTTAGTGAACCGTCAGATCCGCTAGCGCTACCGGGCCTGCAGGATGGACTCC
TCCGAGGACGTCATCAAGGAGTTCATGCGCTTCAAGGTGCGCATGGAGGGCTCCGTGAACGGCCACGAGT
TCGAGATCGAGGGCGAGGGCGAGGGCCGCCCCTACGAGGGCACCCAGACCGCCAAGCTGAAGGTGACCAA
GGGCGGCCCCCTGCCCTTCGCCTGGGACATCCTGTCCCCCCAGTTCCAGTACGGCTCCAAGGTGTACGTG
AAGCACCCCGCCGACATCCCCGACTACAAGAAGCTGTCCTTCCCCGAGGGCTTCAAGTGGGAGCGCGTGA
TGAACTTCGAGGACGGCGGCGTGGTGACCGTGACCCAGGACTCCTCCCTGCAGGACGGCTCCTTCATCTA
CAAGGTGAAGTTCATCGGCGTGAACTTCCCCTCCGACGGCCCCGTAATGCAGAAGAAGACTATGGGCTGG
GAGGCCTCCACCGAGCGCCTGTACCCCCGCGACGGCGTGCTGAAGGGCGAGATCCACAAGGCCCTGAAGC
TGAAGGACGGCGGCCACTACCTGGTGGAGTTCAAGTCCATCTACATGGCCAAGAAGCCCGTGCAGCTGCC
CGGCTACTACTACGTGGACTCCAAGCTGGACATCACCTCCCACAACGAGGACTACACCATCGTGGAGCAG
TACGAGCGCGCCGAGGGCCGCCACCACCTGTTCCTGTAGGCGGCCGCAAGCCTTGTTAAGTGCTCGCTTC
GGCAGCACATATACTATGTTGAATGAGGCTTCAGTACTTTACAGAATCGTTGCCTGCACATCTTGGAAAC
ACTTGCTGGGATTACTTCTTCAGGTTAACCCAACAGAAGGCTCGAGAAGGTATATTGCTGTTGACAGTGA
GCGCACTCATCTTGTGCAATGTATCTAGTGAAGCCACAGATGTAGATACATTGCACAAGATGAGTTTGCC
TACTGCCTCGGAATTCAAGGGGCTACTTTAGGAGCAATTATCTTGTTTACTAAAACTGAATACCTTGCTA
TCTCTTTGATACATTTTTACAAAGCTGAATTAAAATGGTATAAATTAAATCACTTTTTTCAATTGGAAGA
CTAATGCGTTTAAACACGCGGCGACGCGTTCGACCGAATAAATACCTGTGACGGAAGATCACTTCGCAGA
ATAAATAAATCCTGGTGTCCCTGTTGATACCGGGAAGCCCTGGGCCAACTTTTGGCGAAAATGAGACGTT
GATCGGCACGTAAGAGGTTCCAACTTTCACCATAATGAAATAAGATCACTACCGGGCGTATTTTTTGAGT
TGTCGAGATTTTCAGGAGCTAAGGAAGCTAAAATGGAGAAAAAAATCACTGGATATACCACCGTTGATAT
ATCCCAATGGCATCGTAAAGAACATTTTGAGGCATTTCAGTCAGTTGCTCAATGTACCTATAACCAGACC
GTTCAGCTGGATATTACGGCCTTTTTAAAGACCGTAAAGAAAAATAAGCACAAGTTTTATCCGGCCTTTA
TTCACATTCTTGCCCGCCTGATGAATGCTCATCCGGAATTACGTATGGCAATGAAAGACGGTGAGCTGGT
GATATGGGATAGTGTTCACCCTTGTTACACCGTTTTCCATGAGCAAACTGAAACGTTTTCATCGCTCTGG
AGTGAATACCACGACGATTTCCGGCAGTTTCTACACATATATTCGCAAGATGTGGCGTGTTACGGTGAAA
ACCTGGCCTATTTCCCTAAAGGGTTTATTGAGAATATGTTTTTCGTCTCAGCCAATCCCTGGGTGAGTTT
CACCAGTTTTGATTTAAACGTGGCCAATATGGACAACTTCTTCGCCCCCGTTTTCACCATGGGCAAATAT
TATACGCAAGGCGACAAGGTGCTGATGCCGCTGGCGATTCAGGTTCATCATGCCGTTTGTGATGGCTTCC
ATGTCGGCAGAATGCTTAATGAATTACAACAGTACTGCGATGAGTGGCAGGGCGGGGCGTAATTTTTTTA
AGGCAGTTATTGGTGCCCTTAAACGCCTGGTTGCTACGCCTGAATAAGTGATAATAAGCGGATGAATGGC
AGAAATTCGGATCTCGACCGCGTTTGGGCGGTGGCTCCCTGCCACGCGGCTCCGAACAGAAGCTGATCTC
CGAAGAGGATCTGACATGTGTTTAAACCTCGACTTAATTAAGTCGAGGGTCGACGGTATCGATAAGCTCG
CTTCACGAGATCATGTTTAAGGGTTCCGGTTCCACTAGGTACAATTCGATATCAAGCTTATCGATAATCA
ACCTCTGGATTACAAAATTTGTGAAAGATTGACTGGTATTCTTAACTATGTTGCTCCTTTTACGCTATGT
GGATACGCTGCTTTAATGCCTTTGTATCATGCTATTGCTTCCCGTATGGCTTTCATTTTCTCCTCCTTGT
ATAAATCCTGGTTGCTGTCTCTTTATGAGGAGTTGTGGCCCGTTGTCAGGCAACGTGGCGTGGTGTGCAC
TGTGTTTGCTGACGCAACCCCCACTGGTTGGGGCATTGCCACCACCTGTCAGCTCCTTTCCGGGACTTTC
GCTTTCCCCCTCCCTATTGCCACGGCGGAACTCATCGCCGCCTGCCTTGCCCGCTGCTGGACAGGGGCTC
GGCTGTTGGGCACTGACAATTCCGTGGTGTTGTCGGGGAAATCATCGTCCTTTCCTTGGCTGCTCGCCTG
TGTTGCCACCTGGATTCTGCGCGGGACGTCCTTCTGCTACGTCCCTTCGGCCCTCAATCCAGCGGACCTT
CCTTCCCGCGGCCTGCTGCCGGCTCTGCGGCCTCTTCCGCGTCTTCGCCTTCGCCCTCAGACGAGTCGGA
TCTCCCTTTGGGCCGCCTCCCCGCATCGATACCGTCGACCTCGATCGAGACCTAGAAAAACATGGAGCAA
TCACAAGTAGCAATACAGCAGCTACCAATGCTGATTGTGCCTGGCTAGAAGCACAAGAGGAGGAGGAGGT
GGGTTTTCCAGTCACACCTCAGGTACCTTTAAGACCAATGACTTACAAGGCAGCTGTAGATCTTAGCCAC
TTTTTAAAAGAAAAGGGGGGACTGGAAGGGCTAATTCACTCCCAACGAAGACAAGATATCCTTGATCTGT
GGATCTACCACACACAAGGCTACTTCCCTGATTGGCAGAACTACACACCAGGGCCAGGGATCAGATATCC
ACTGACCTTTGGATGGTGCTACAAGCTAGTACCAGTTGAGCAAGAGAAGGTAGAAGAAGCCAATGAAGGA
GAGAACACCCGCTTGTTACACCCTGTGAGCCTGCATGGGATGGATGACCCGGAGAGAGAAGTATTAGAGT
GGAGGTTTGACAGCCGCCTAGCATTTCATCACATGGCCCGAGAGCTGCATCCGGACTGTACTGGGTCTCT
CTGGTTAGACCAGATCTGAGCCTGGGAGCTCTCTGGCTAACTAGGGAACCCACTGCTTAAGCCTCAATAA
AGCTTGCCTTGAGTGCTTCAAGTAGTGTGTGCCCGTCTGTTGTGTGACTCTGGTAACTAGAGATCCCTCA
GACCCTTTTAGTCAGTGTGGAAAATCTCTAGCAGCATGTGAGCAAAAGGCCAGCAAAAGGCCAGGAACCG
TAAAAAGGCCGCGTTGCTGGCGTTTTTCCATAGGCTCCGCCCCCCTGACGAGCATCACAAAAATCGACGC
TCAAGTCAGAGGTGGCGAAACCCGACAGGACTATAAAGATACCAGGCGTTTCCCCCTGGAAGCTCCCTCG
TGCGCTCTCCTGTTCCGACCCTGCCGCTTACCGGATACCTGTCCGCCTTTCTCCCTTCGGGAAGCGTGGC
GCTTTCTCATAGCTCACGCTGTAGGTATCTCAGTTCGGTGTAGGTCGTTCGCTCCAAGCTGGGCTGTGTG
CACGAACCCCCCGTTCAGCCCGACCGCTGCGCCTTATCCGGTAACTATCGTCTTGAGTCCAACCCGGTAA
GACACGACTTATCGCCACTGGCAGCAGCCACTGGTAACAGGATTAGCAGAGCGAGGTATGTAGGCGGTGC
TACAGAGTTCTTGAAGTGGTGGCCTAACTACGGCTACACTAGAAGAACAGTATTTGGTATCTGCGCTCTG
CTGAAGCCAGTTACCTTCGGAAAAAGAGTTGGTAGCTCTTGATCCGGCAAACAAACCACCGCTGGTAGCG
GTGGTTTTTTTGTTTGCAAGCAGCAGATTACGCGCAGAAAAAAAGGATCTCAAGAAGATCCTTTGATCTT
TTCTACGGGGTCTGACGCTCAGTGGAACGAAAACTCACGTTAAGGGATTTTGGTCATGAGATTATCAAAA
AGGATCTTCACCTAGATCCTTTTAAATTAAAAATGAAGTTTTAAATCAATCTAAAGTATATATGAGTAAA
CTTGGTCTGACAGTTACCAATGCTTAATCAGTGAGGCACCTATCTCAGCGATCTGTCTATTTCGTTCATC
CATAGTTGCCTGACTCCCCGTCGTGTAGATAACTACGATACGGGAGGGCTTACCATCTGGCCCCAGTGCT
GCAATGATACCGCGAGACCCACGCTCACCGGCTCCAGATTTATCAGCAATAAACCAGCCAGCCGGAAGGG
CCGAGCGCAGAAGTGGTCCTGCAACTTTATCCGCCTCCATCCAGTCTATTAATTGTTGCCGGGAAGCTAG
AGTAAGTAGTTCGCCAGTTAATAGTTTGCGCAACGTTGTTGCCATTGCTACAGGCATCGTGGTGTCACGC
TCGTCGTTTGGTATGGCTTCATTCAGCTCCGGTTCCCAACGATCAAGGCGAGTTACATGATCCCCCATGT
TGTGCAAAAAAGCGGTTAGCTCCTTCGGTCCTCCGATCGTTGTCAGAAGTAAGTTGGCCGCAGTGTTATC
ACTCATGGTTATGGCAGCACTGCATAATTCTCTTACTGTCATGCCATCCGTAAGATGCTTTTCTGTGACT
GGTGAGTACTCAACCAAGTCATTCTGAGAATAGTGTATGCGGCGACCGAGTTGCTCTTGCCCGGCGTCAA
TACGGGATAATACCGCGCCACATAGCAGAACTTTAAAAGTGCTCATCATTGGAAAACGTTCTTCGGGGCG
AAAACTCTCAAGGATCTTACCGCTGTTGAGATCCAGTTCGATGTAACCCACTCGTGCACCCAACTGATCT
TCAGCATCTTTTACTTTCACCAGCGTTTCTGGGTGAGCAAAAACAGGAAGGCAAAATGCCGCAAAAAAGG
GAATAAGGGCGACACGGAAATGTTGAATACTCATACTCTTCCTTTTTCAATATTATTGAAGCATTTATCA
GGGTTATTGTCTCATGAGCGGATACATATTTGAATGTATTTAGAAAAATAAACAAATAGGGGTTCCGCGC
ACATTTCCCCGAAAAGTGCCACCTGAC
