>Addgene plasmid #71385 | pPRIME-dsRed-shvgat | addgene partial sequence | sequence record 132434 | mCherry-F 5'-ccccgtaatgcagaagaaga-3'
CGCGACGGCGTGCTGAAGGGCGAGATCCACAAGGCCCTGAAGCTGAAGGACGGCGGCCACTACCTGGTGG
AGTTCAAGTCCATCTACATGGCCAAGAAGCCCGTGCAGCTGCCCGGCTACTACTACGTGGACTCCAAGCT
GGACATCACCTCCCACAACGAGGACTACACCATCGTGGAGCAGTACGAGCGCGCCGAGGGCCGCCACCAC
CTGTTCCTGTAGGCGGCCGCAAGCCTTGTTAAGTGCTCGCTTCGGCAGCACATATACTATGTTGAATGAG
GCTTCAGTACTTTACAGAATCGTTGCCTGCACATCTTGGAAACACTTGCTGGGATTACTTCTTCAGGTTA
ACCCAACAGAAGGCTCGAGAAGGTATATTGCTGTTGACAGTGAGCGCACTCATCTTGTGCAATGTATCTA
GTGAAGCCACAGATGTAGATACATTGCACAAGATGAGTTTGCCTACTGCCTCGGAATTCAAGGGGCTACT
TTAGGAGCAATTATCTTGTTTACTAAAACTGAATACCTTGCTATCTCTTTGATACATTTTTACAAAGCTG
AATTAAAATGGTATAAATTAAATCACTTTTTTCAATTGGAAGACTAATGCGTTTAAACACGCGGCGACGC
GTTCGACCGAATAAATACCTGTGACGGAAGATCACTTCGCAGAATAAATAAATCCTGGTGTCCCTGTTGA
TACCGGGAAGCCCTGGGCCAACTTTTGGCGAAAATGAGACGTTGATCGGCACGTAAGAGGTTCCAACTTT
CACCATAATGAAATAAGATCACTACCGGGCGTATTT
