>Addgene plasmid #71385 | pPRIME-dsRed-shvgat | addgene partial sequence | sequence record 132483 | CAT-R 5'-GCAACTGACTGAAATGCCTC-3'
CGGTGGTATATCCAGTGATTTTTTTCTCCATTTTAGCTTCCTTAGCTCCTGAAAATCTCGACAACTCAAA
AAATACGCCCGGTAGTGATCTTATTTCATTATGGTGAAAGTTGGAACCTCTTACGTGCCGATCAACGTCT
CATTTTCGCCAAAAGTTGGCCCAGGGCTTCCCGGTATCAACAGGGACACCAGGATTTATTTATTCTGCGA
AGTGATCTTCCGTCACAGGTATTTATTCGGTCGAACGCGTCGCCGCGTGTTTAAACGCATTAGTCTTCCA
ATTGAAAAAAGTGATTTAATTTATACCATTTTAATTCAGCTTTGTAAAAATGTATCAAAGAGATAGCAAG
GTATTCAGTTTTAGTAAACAAGATAATTGCTCCTAAAGTAGCCCCTTGAATTCCGAGGCAGTAGGCAAAC
TCATCTTGTGCAATGTATCTACATCTGTGGCTTCACTAGATACATTGCACAAGATGAGTGCGCTCACTGT
CAACAGCAATATACCTTCTCGAGCCTTCTGTTGGGTTAACCTGAAGAAGTAATCCCAGCAAGTGTTTCCA
AGATGTGCAGGCAACGATTCTGTAAAGTACTGAAGCCTCATTCAACATAGTATATGTGCTGCCGAAGCGA
GCACTTAACAAGGCTTGCGGCCGCCTACAGGAACAGGTGGTGGCGGCCCTCGGCGCGCTCGTACTGCTCC
ACGATGGTGTAGTCCTCGTTGTGGGAGGTGATGTCCAGCTTGGAGTCCACGTAGTAGTAGCCGGGCAGCT
GCACGGGCTTCTTGGCCATGTAGATGGACTTGAACTCCACC
